Addgene plasmid #176612: NK88
Purpose: To manipulate ligand spacing.
Depositing lab: Meghan Morrissey. Depositing organization: University of California, Santa Barbara. Publication: Tight nanoscale clustering of Fcgamma receptors using DNA origami promotes phagocytosis. Kern N, Dong R, Douglas SM, Vale RD, Morrissey MA. Elife. 2021 Jun 3;10. pii: 68311. doi: 10.7554/eLife.68311. PubMed 34080973.
Backbone
  Vector backbone: pHR
  Vector type: Mammalian Expression, Lentiviral
Growth in bacteria
  Bacterial resistance: Ampicillin, 100 μg/mL
  Growth temperature: 37°C
  Growth strain: NEB Stable
  Copy number: High Copy
Gene/Insert
  Gene/Insert name: DNA-CARy- aTM (aa291-404)
  Species: M. musculus (mouse), Synthetic
  Mutation: n/a
  Cloning method: Gibson Cloning
Terms and licenses: Academic/Nonprofit Terms; Industry Terms: Not Available to Industry
How to cite: NK88 was a gift from Meghan Morrissey (Addgene plasmid # 176612 ; http://n2t.net/addgene:176612 ; RRID:Addgene_176612)
