[The description below was written by a language model from this plasmid's Addgene catalogue record and pLannotate feature annotations shown in this document.]
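Description:
NK88 is a lentiviral transfer plasmid built on the pHR backbone for expression of a synthetic receptor in mammalian cells. It is propagated in E. coli through a high-copy ColE1/pUC-type origin with ampicillin selection (AmpR). The viral portion carries the standard HIV-1-derived elements needed for packaging and transduction: a truncated 5' LTR, the Ψ packaging signal with adjoining gag and env fragments, the Rev response element for Rev-dependent nuclear export of the genomic RNA, the cPPT/CTS, and a self-inactivating ΔU3 3' LTR that silences LTR-driven transcription after integration. The backbone outside the LTRs also retains legacy sequences, including an SV40 promoter followed by gpt fragments and SV40 small t intron and poly(A) sequences. No complete mammalian drug-selection marker is annotated.

The payload is a single open reading frame driven by the SFFV promoter and followed by a WPRE, which enhances transcript stability and expression. According to the feature table it begins with a short fragment matching human CD3ε, whose position would fit a signal peptide, although the record does not state its role. This is followed by a SNAP-tag, a fragment of mouse Fcgr1 (the high-affinity Fcγ receptor I), and EGFP at the C-terminus. The insert name, "DNA-CARy- aTM (aa291-404)", presumably refers to the Fcgr1 residues included, though the record does not spell this out. The SNAP-tag forms covalent bonds with benzylguanine derivatives, which is consistent with a DNA-based chimeric receptor in which an extracellular oligonucleotide serves as the ligand-binding element. EGFP allows expression and localisation to be monitored. The stated purpose is to manipulate ligand spacing, and the associated study used DNA origami to examine how nanoscale clustering of Fcγ receptors affects phagocytosis.
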