Features (pLannotate 1.2.2; 38 found; start..end, strand, type, name):
      4..237     +  misc_feature   RRE: The Rev response element (RRE) of HIV-1 allows for Rev-dependent mRNA export from the nucleus to the cytoplasm.
    614..714     +  CDS            Rev (fragment): human immunodeficiency virus 1 (HIV-1) Rev protein; rev; enhances nuclear export of unspliced and incompletely spliced viral mRNAs
    751..868     +  misc_feature   cPPT/CTS: central polypurine tract and central termination sequence of HIV-1
    905..937     -  misc_feature   MCS (fragment): pBluescript multiple cloning site
   1021..1428    +  promoter       SFFV promoter: spleen focus-forming virus long terminal repeat (LTR) promoter
   1470..1538    +  CDS            CD3E (fragment): CD3E_HUMAN - Also known as T3E. Experimental evidence at protein level: Swiss-Prot protein existence level 1. Part of the TCR-CD3 complex present on T-lymphocyte cell surface that plays an essential role in adaptive immune response. When antigen presenting cells (APCs) activate T-cell receptor (TCR), TCR- mediated signals are transmitted across the cell membrane by the CD3 chains CD3D, CD3E, CD3G and CD3Z. All CD3 chains contain immunoreceptor tyrosine-based activation motifs (ITAMs) in their cytoplasmic domain. Upon TCR engagement, these motifs become phosphorylated by Src family protein tyro
   1578..1595    +  promoter       chicken β-actin promoter (fragment): contains a 21-bp deletion relative to the standard chicken β-actin promoter
   1596..2138    +  CDS            SNAP-tag®: human O6-alkylguanine-DNA-alkyltransferase variant that forms covalent bonds with benzylguanine derivatives fast-reacting variant, optimized for mammalian expression
   2169..2507    +  CDS            Fcgr1 (fragment): FCGR1_MOUSE - Also known as Fcg1. Experimental evidence at protein level: Swiss-Prot protein existence level 1. High affinity receptor for the Fc region of immunoglobulins gamma. Functions in both innate and adaptive immune responses. From Mus musculus (Mouse).
   2520..3239    +  CDS            EGFP: the original enhanced GFP (Yang et al., 1996) mammalian codon-optimized
   3251..3281    +  misc_feature   MCS (fragment): pUC18/19 multiple cloning site
   3282..3300    +  misc_feature   MCS (fragment): pBluescript multiple cloning site
   3300..3888    +  misc_feature   WPRE: woodchuck hepatitis virus posttranscriptional regulatory element
   3889..3911    +  misc_feature   MCS (fragment): pBluescript multiple cloning site
   3928..3996    +  CDS            nef (fragment): NEF_HV1Z2 - Experimental evidence at protein level: Swiss-Prot protein existence level 1. Extracellular Nef protein targets CD4(+) T-lymphocytes for apoptosis by interacting with CXCR4 surface receptors. From Human immunodeficiency virus type 1 group M subtype D (isolate Z2/CDC-Z34) (HIV-1).
   3998..4231    +  LTR            3' LTR (ΔU3): self-inactivating 3' long terminal repeat (LTR) from HIV-1
   4256..4274    -  promoter       SP6 promoter: promoter for bacteriophage SP6 RNA polymerase
   4502..4781    +  CDS            TcR (fragment): tetracycline efflux protein; tet; confers resistance to tetracycline
   4782..4830    -  misc_feature   bom (fragment): basis of mobility region from pBR322
   4932..4967    -  CDS            rop (fragment): Rop protein, which maintains plasmids at low copy number; rop
   5062..5166    +  promoter       AmpR promoter: bla
   5167..6027    +  CDS            AmpR: β-lactamase; bla; confers resistance to ampicillin, carbenicillin, and related antibiotics
   6198..6786    +  rep_origin     ori: high-copy-number ColE1/pMB1/pBR322/pUC origin of replication
   6969..7025    +  CDS            lacI (fragment): lac repressor; lacI; The lac repressor binds to the lac operator to inhibit transcription in E. coli. This inhibition can be relieved by adding lactose or isopropyl-β-D-thiogalactopyranoside (IPTG).
   7032..7361    +  promoter       SV40 promoter: SV40 enhancer and early promoter
   7561..7680    +  CDS            gpt (fragment): XGPT_ECOLI - Also known as gpp, gxu. Experimental evidence at protein level: Swiss-Prot protein existence level 1. Purine salvage pathway enzyme that catalyzes the transfer of the ribosyl-5-phosphate group from 5-phospho-alpha-D-ribose 1- diphosphate (PRPP) to the N9 position of the 6-oxopurines guanine and xanthine to form the corresponding ribonucleotides GMP (guanosine 5'- monophosphate) and XMP (xanthosine 5'-monophosphate), with the release of PPi. To a lesser extent, also acts on hypoxanthine (PubMed:9100006, PubMed:3886014). Does not ribophosphorylate adenine (PubMed:3886014). From Esch
   7680..8015    +  CDS            gpt (fragment): XGPT_ECOLI - Also known as gpp, gxu. Experimental evidence at protein level: Swiss-Prot protein existence level 1. Purine salvage pathway enzyme that catalyzes the transfer of the ribosyl-5-phosphate group from 5-phospho-alpha-D-ribose 1- diphosphate (PRPP) to the N9 position of the 6-oxopurines guanine and xanthine to form the corresponding ribonucleotides GMP (guanosine 5'- monophosphate) and XMP (xanthosine 5'-monophosphate), with the release of PPi. To a lesser extent, also acts on hypoxanthine (PubMed:9100006, PubMed:3886014). Does not ribophosphorylate adenine (PubMed:3886014). From Esch
   8110..8415    +  CDS            frsA (fragment): FRSA_ECOLI - Also known as yafA. Experimental evidence at protein level: Swiss-Prot protein existence level 1. Catalyzes the hydrolysis of esters (PubMed:15808744). Displays esterase activity toward pNP-butyrate (PubMed:15808744). May stimulate mixed-acid fermentation by acting as a fermentation/respiration switch that down-regulates respiration and up- regulates fermentation rates (PubMed:15169777). From Escherichia coli (strain K12).
   8419..8493    +  CDS            small t antigen (fragment): SV40 (simian virus 40) small t antigen
   8495..8560    +  intron         small t intron: SV40 (simian virus 40) small t antigen intron
   8690..8710    +  CDS            SV40 NLS: nuclear localization signal of SV40 (simian virus 40) large T antigen
   9029..9112    +  CDS            large T antigen (fragment): large T antigen from SV40 (simian virus 40)
   9135..9269    +  polyA_signal   SV40 poly(A) signal: SV40 polyadenylation signal
   9436..9765    +  CDS            nef (fragment): NEF_HV1BR - Experimental evidence at protein level: Swiss-Prot protein existence level 1. Extracellular Nef protein targets CD4(+) T-lymphocytes for apoptosis by interacting with CXCR4 surface receptors (PubMed:14990729). From Human immunodeficiency virus type 1 group M subtype B (isolate BRU/LAI) (HIV-1).
   9813..10070   +  LTR            5' LTR (truncated): truncated 5' long terminal repeat (LTR) from HIV-1
  10117..10242   +  misc_feature   HIV-1 Ψ: packaging signal of human immunodeficiency virus type 1
  10226..10564   +  CDS            HIV-1 gag (fragment): gag protein from human immunodeficiency virus 1; gag
  10563..10733   +  CDS            env (fragment): ENV_HV1W1 - Experimental evidence at protein level: Swiss-Prot protein existence level 1. [Transmembrane protein gp41]: Acts as a class I viral fusion protein. Under the current model, the protein has at least 3 conformational states: pre-fusion native state, pre-hairpin intermediate state, and post-fusion hairpin state. During fusion of viral and target intracellular membranes, the coiled coil regions (heptad repeats) assume a trimer-of-hairpins structure, positioning the fusion peptide in close proximity to the C-terminal region of the ectodomain. The formation of this structure appears to d
>Addgene plasmid #176612 | NK88 | addgene full sequence | sequence record 362593 | Addgene NGS Result
AATAGGAGCTTTGTTCCTTGGGTTCTTGGGAGCAGCAGGAAGCACTATGGGCGCAGCGTCAATGACGCTG
ACGGTACAGGCCAGACAATTATTGTCTGGTATAGTGCAGCAGCAGAACAATTTGCTGAGGGCTATTGAGG
CGCAACAGCATCTGTTGCAACTCACAGTCTGGGGCATCAAGCAGCTCCAGGCAAGAATCCTGGCTGTGGA
AAGATACCTAAAGGATCAACAGCTCCTGGGGATTTGGGGTTGCTCTGGAAAACTCATTTGCACCACTGCT
GTGCCTTGGAATGCTAGTTGGAGTAATAAATCTCTGGAACAGATTTGGAATCACACGACCTGGATGGAGT
GGGACAGAGAAATTAACAATTACACAAGCTTAATACACTCCTTAATTGAAGAATCGCAAAACCAGCAAGA
AAAGAATGAACAAGAATTATTGGAATTAGATAAATGGGCAAGTTTGTGGAATTGGTTTAACATAACAAAT
TGGCTGTGGTATATAAAATTATTCATAATGATAGTAGGAGGCTTGGTAGGTTTAAGAATAGTTTTTGCTG
TACTTTCTATAGTGAATAGAGTTAGGCAGGGATATTCACCATTATCGTTTCAGACCCACCTCCCAACCCC
GAGGGGACCCGACAGGCCCGAAGGAATAGAAGAAGAAGGTGGAGAGAGAGACAGAGACAGATCCATTCGA
TTAGTGAACGGATCTCGACGGTATCGCCAAATGGCAGTATTCATCCACAATTTTAAAAGAAAAGGGGGGA
TTGGGGGGTACAGTGCAGGGGAAAGAATAGTAGACATAATAGCAACAGACATACAAACTAAAGAATTACA
AAAACAAATTACAAAAATTCAAAATTTTCGGGTTTATTACAGGGACAGCAGAGATCCAGTTTGGATCGAT
AAGCTTGATATCGAATTCCTGCAGCCCCGATAAAATAAAAGATTTTATTTAGTCTCCAGAAAAAGGGGGG
AATGAAAGACCCCACCTGTAGGTTTGGCAAGCTAGCTGCAGTAACGCCATTTTGCAAGGCATGGAAAAAT
ACCAAACCAAGAATAGAGAAGTTCAGATCAAGGGCGGGTACATGAAAATAGCTAACGTTGGGCCAAACAG
GATATCTGCGGTGAGCAGTTTCGGCCCCGGCCCGGGGCCAAGAACAGATGGTCACCGCAGTTTCGGCCCC
GGCCCGAGGCCAAGAACAGATGGTCCCCAGATATGGCCCAACCCTCAGCAGTTTCTTAAGACCCATCAGA
TGTTTCCAGGCTCCCCCAAGGACCTGAAATGACCCTGCGCCTTATTTGAATTAACCAATCAGCCTGCTTC
TCGCTTCTGTTCGCGCGCTTCTGCTTCCCGAGCTCTATAAAAGAGCTCACAACCCCTCACTCGGCGCGCC
AGTCCTCCGACAGACTGAGTCGCCCGGGGGGGATCTGGAGCTCTCGAGAATTCTCACGCGGCCGCCACCA
TGCAGTCGGGCACTCACTGGAGAGTTCTGGGCCTCTGCCTCTTATCAGTTGGCGTTTGGGGGCAAGATTA
CCCATACGACGTCCCAGACTACGCTCTGCCCGAGACCGGCGGCGGCGGCGGCGGCGACAAAGACTGCGAA
ATGAAGCGCACCACCCTGGATAGCCCTCTGGGCAAGCTGGAACTGTCTGGGTGCGAACAGGGCCTGCACC
GTATCATCTTCCTGGGCAAAGGAACATCTGCCGCCGACGCCGTGGAAGTGCCTGCCCCAGCCGCCGTGCT
GGGCGGACCAGAGCCACTGATGCAGGCCACCGCCTGGCTCAACGCCTACTTTCACCAGCCTGAGGCCATC
GAGGAGTTCCCTGTGCCAGCCCTGCACCACCCAGTGTTCCAGCAGGAGAGCTTTACCCGCCAGGTGCTGT
GGAAACTGCTGAAAGTGGTGAAGTTCGGAGAGGTCATCAGCTACAGCCACCTGGCCGCCCTGGCCGGCAA
TCCCGCCGCCACCGCCGCCGTGAAAACCGCCCTGAGCGGAAATCCCGTGCCCATTCTGATCCCCTGCCAC
CGGGTGGTGCAGGGCGACCTGGACGTGGGGGGCTACGAGGGCGGGCTCGCCGTGAAAGAGTGGCTGCTGG
CCCACGAGGGCCACAGACTGGGCAAGCCTGGGCTGGGTGGCGGAAGCGGAGGTAGTGGTGGAAGCGGTCC
CCAGTCATCAGCTCCTGTCTGGTTTCACATCCTGTTTTATCTGTCAGTGGGAATAATGTTTTCGTTGAAC
ACGGTTCTCTATGTGAAAATACACAGGCTGCAGAGAGAGAAGAAATACAACTTAGAAGTCCCTTTGGTTT
CTGAGCAGGGAAAGAAAGCAAATTCCTTTCAGCAAGTTAGAAGCGATGGCGTGTATGAAGAAGTAACAGC
CACTGCGAGCCAGACCACACCAAAAGAAGCGCCCGATGGACCTCGAAGCTCAGTGGGTGACTGTGGACCC
GAGCAGCCTGAACCCCTTCCTCCCAGTGACAGTACTGGGGCACAAACTTCCCAAAGTGGATCCGGAAGTA
TGGTGAGCAAGGGCGAGGAGCTGTTCACCGGGGTGGTGCCCATCCTGGTCGAGCTGGACGGCGACGTAAA
CGGCCACAAGTTCAGCGTGTCCGGCGAGGGCGAGGGCGATGCCACCTACGGCAAGCTGACCCTGAAGTTC
ATCTGCACCACCGGCAAGCTGCCCGTGCCCTGGCCCACCCTCGTGACCACCCTGACCTACGGCGTGCAGT
GCTTCAGCCGCTACCCCGACCACATGAAGCAGCACGACTTCTTCAAGTCCGCCATGCCCGAAGGCTACGT
CCAGGAGCGCACCATCTTCTTCAAGGACGACGGCAACTACAAGACCCGCGCCGAGGTGAAGTTCGAGGGC
GACACCCTGGTGAACCGCATCGAGCTGAAGGGCATCGACTTCAAGGAGGACGGCAACATCCTGGGGCACA
AGCTGGAGTACAACTACAACAGCCACAACGTCTATATCATGGCCGACAAGCAGAAGAACGGCATCAAGGT
GAACTTCAAGATCCGCCACAACATCGAGGACGGCAGCGTGCAGCTCGCCGACCACTACCAGCAGAACACC
CCCATCGGCGACGGCCCCGTGCTGCTGCCCGACAACCACTACCTGAGCACCCAGTCCGCCCTGAGCAAAG
ACCCCAACGAGAAGCGCGATCACATGGTCCTGCTGGAGTTCGTGACCGCCGCCGGGATCACTCTCGGCAT
GGACGAGCTGTACAAGTAAAGCGGCCGCGACTCTAGAGTCGACCTGCAGGCATGCAAGCTTGATATCAAG
CTTATCGATAATCAACCTCTGGATTACAAAATTTGTGAAAGATTGACTGGTATTCTTAACTATGTTGCTC
CTTTTACGCTATGTGGATACGCTGCTTTAATGCCTTTGTATCATGCTATTGCTTCCCGTATGGCTTTCAT
TTTCTCCTCCTTGTATAAATCCTGGTTGCTGTCTCTTTATGAGGAGTTGTGGCCCGTTGTCAGGCAACGT
GGCGTGGTGTGCACTGTGTTTGCTGACGCAACCCCCACTGGTTGGGGCATTGCCACCACCTGTCAGCTCC
TTTCCGGGACTTTCGCTTTCCCCCTCCCTATTGCCACGGCGGAACTCATCGCCGCCTGCCTTGCCCGCTG
CTGGACAGGGGCTCGGCTGTTGGGCACTGACAATTCCGTGGTGTTGTCGGGGAAATCATCGTCCTTTCCT
TGGCTGCTCGCCTGTGTTGCCACCTGGATTCTGCGCGGGACGTCCTTCTGCTACGTCCCTTCGGCCCTCA
ATCCAGCGGACCTTCCTTCCCGCGGCCTGCTGCCGGCTCTGCGGCCTCTTCCGCGTCTTCGCCTTCGCCC
TCAGACGAGTCGGATCTCCCTTTGGGCCGCCTCCCCGCATCGATACCGTCGACCTCGAGGGAATTAATTC
GAGCTCGGTACCTTTAAGACCAATGACTTACAAGGCAGCTGTAGATCTTAGCCACTTTTTAAAAGAAAAG
GGGGGACTGGAAGGGCTAATTCACTCCCAACGAAGACAAGATCTGCTTTTTGCTTGTACTGGGTCTCTCT
GGTTAGACCAGATCTGAGCCTGGGAGCTCTCTGGCTAACTAGGGAACCCACTGCTTAAGCCTCAATAAAG
CTTGCCTTGAGTGCTTCAAGTAGTGTGTGCCCGTCTGTTGTGTGACTCTGGTAACTAGAGATCCCTCAGA
CCCTTTTAGTCAGTGTGGAAAATCTCTAGCAGCATCTAGAATTAATTCCGTGTATTCTATAGTGTCACCT
AAATCGTATGTGTATGATACATAAGGTTATGTATTAATTGTAGCCGCGTTCTAACGACAATATGTACAAG
CCTAATTGTGTAGCATCTGGCTTACTGAAGCAGACCCTATCATCTCTCTCGTAAACTGCCGTCAGAGTCG
GTTTGGTTGGACGAACCTTCTGAGTTTCTGGTAACGCCGTCCCGCACCCGGAAATGGTCAGCGAACCAAT
CAGCAGGGTCATCGCTAGCCAGATCCTCTACGCCGGACGCATCGTGGCCGGCATCACCGGCGCCACAGGT
GCGGTTGCTGGCGCCTATATCGCCGACATCACCGATGGGGAAGATCGGGCTCGCCACTTCGGGCTCATGA
GCGCTTGTTTCGGCGTGGGTATGGTGGCAGGCCCCGTGGCCGGGGGACTGTTGGGCGCCATCTCCTTGCA
TGCACCATTCCTTGCGGCGGCGGTGCTCAACGGCCTCAACCTACTACTGGGCTGCTTCCTAATGCAGGAG
TCGCATAAGGGAGAGCGTCGAATGGTGCACTCTCAGTACAATCTGCTCTGATGCCGCATAGTTAAGCCAG
CCCCGACACCCGCCAACACCCGCTGACGCGCCCTGACGGGCTTGTCTGCTCCCGGCATCCGCTTACAGAC
AAGCTGTGACCGTCTCCGGGAGCTGCATGTGTCAGAGGTTTTCACCGTCATCACCGAAACGCGCGAGACG
AAAGGGCCTCGTGATACGCCTATTTTTATAGGTTAATGTCATGATAATAATGGTTTCTTAGACGTCAGGT
GGCACTTTTCGGGGAAATGTGCGCGGAACCCCTATTTGTTTATTTTTCTAAATACATTCAAATATGTATC
CGCTCATGAGACAATAACCCTGATAAATGCTTCAATAATATTGAAAAAGGAAGAGTATGAGTATTCAACA
TTTCCGTGTCGCCCTTATTCCCTTTTTTGCGGCATTTTGCCTTCCTGTTTTTGCTCACCCAGAAACGCTG
GTGAAAGTAAAAGATGCTGAAGATCAGTTGGGTGCACGAGTGGGTTACATCGAACTGGATCTCAACAGCG
GTAAGATCCTTGAGAGTTTTCGCCCCGAAGAACGTTTTCCAATGATGAGCACTTTTAAAGTTCTGCTATG
TGGCGCGGTATTATCCCGTATTGACGCCGGGCAAGAGCAACTCGGTCGCCGCATACACTATTCTCAGAAT
GACTTGGTTGAGTACTCACCAGTCACAGAAAAGCATCTTACGGATGGCATGACAGTAAGAGAATTATGCA
GTGCTGCCATAACCATGAGTGATAACACTGCGGCCAACTTACTTCTGACAACGATCGGAGGACCGAAGGA
GCTAACCGCTTTTTTGCACAACATGGGGGATCATGTAACTCGCCTTGATCGTTGGGAACCGGAGCTGAAT
GAAGCCATACCAAACGACGAGCGTGACACCACGATGCCTGTAGCAATGGCAACAACGTTGCGCAAACTAT
TAACTGGCGAACTACTTACTCTAGCTTCCCGGCAACAATTAATAGACTGGATGGAGGCGGATAAAGTTGC
AGGACCACTTCTGCGCTCGGCCCTTCCGGCTGGCTGGTTTATTGCTGATAAATCTGGAGCCGGTGAGCGT
GGGTCTCGCGGTATCATTGCAGCACTGGGGCCAGATGGTAAGCCCTCCCGTATCGTAGTTATCTACACGA
CGGGGAGTCAGGCAACTATGGATGAACGAAATAGACAGATCGCTGAGATAGGTGCCTCACTGATTAAGCA
TTGGTAACTGTCAGACCAAGTTTACTCATATATACTTTAGATTGATTTAAAACTTCATTTTTAATTTAAA
AGGATCTAGGTGAAGATCCTTTTTGATAATCTCATGACCAAAATCCCTTAACGTGAGTTTTCGTTCCACT
GAGCGTCAGACCCCGTAGAAAAGATCAAAGGATCTTCTTGAGATCCTTTTTTTCTGCGCGTAATCTGCTG
CTTGCAAACAAAAAAACCACCGCTACCAGCGGTGGTTTGTTTGCCGGATCAAGAGCTACCAACTCTTTTT
CCGAAGGTAACTGGCTTCAGCAGAGCGCAGATACCAAATACTGTTCTTCTAGTGTAGCCGTAGTTAGGCC
ACCACTTCAAGAACTCTGTAGCACCGCCTACATACCTCGCTCTGCTAATCCTGTTACCAGTGGCTGCTGC
CAGTGGCGATAAGTCGTGTCTTACCGGGTTGGACTCAAGACGATAGTTACCGGATAAGGCGCAGCGGTCG
GGCTGAACGGGGGGTTCGTGCACACAGCCCAGCTTGGAGCGAACGACCTACACCGAACTGAGATACCTAC
AGCGTGAGCTATGAGAAAGCGCCACGCTTCCCGAAGGGAGAAAGGCGGACAGGTATCCGGTAAGCGGCAG
GGTCGGAACAGGAGAGCGCACGAGGGAGCTTCCAGGGGGAAACGCCTGGTATCTTTATAGTCCTGTCGGG
TTTCGCCACCTCTGACTTGAGCGTCGATTTTTGTGATGCTCGTCAGGGGGGCGGAGCCTATGGAAAAACG
CCAGCAACGCGGCCTTTTTACGGTTCCTGGCCTTTTGCTGGCCTTTTGCTCACATGTTCTTTCCTGCGTT
ATCCCCTGATTCTGTGGATAACCGTATTACCGCCTTTGAGTGAGCTGATACCGCTCGCCGCAGCCGAACG
ACCGAGCGCAGCGAGTCAGTGAGCGAGGAAGCGGAAGAGCGCCCAATACGCAAACCGCCTCTCCCCGCGC
GTTGGCCGATTCATTAATGCAGCTGTGGAATGTGTGTCAGTTAGGGTGTGGAAAGTCCCCAGGCTCCCCA
GCAGGCAGAAGTATGCAAAGCATGCATCTCAATTAGTCAGCAACCAGGTGTGGAAAGTCCCCAGGCTCCC
CAGCAGGCAGAAGTATGCAAAGCATGCATCTCAATTAGTCAGCAACCATAGTCCCGCCCCTAACTCCGCC
CATCCCGCCCCTAACTCCGCCCAGTTCCGCCCATTCTCCGCCCCATGGCTGACTAATTTTTTTTATTTAT
GCAGAGGCCGAGGCCGCCTCGGCCTCTGAGCTATTCCAGAAGTAGTGAGGAGGCTTTTTTGGAGGCCTAG
GCTTTTGCAAAAAGCTTGGACACAAGACAGGCTTGCGAGATATGTTTGAGAATACCACTTTATCCCGCGT
CAGGGAGAGGCAGTGCGTAAAAAGACGCGGACTCATGTGAAATACTGGTTTTTAGTGCGCCAGATCTCTA
TAATCTCGCGCAACCTATTTTCCCCTCGAACACTTTTTAAGCCGTAGATAAACAGGCTGGGACACTTCAC
ATGAGCGAAAAATACATCGTCACCTGGGACATGTTGCAGATCCATGCACGTAAACTCGCAAGCCGACTGA
TGCCTTCTGAACAATGGAAAGGCATTATTGCCGTAAGCCGTGGCGGTCTGTACCGGGTGCGTTACTGGCG
CGTGAACTGGGTATTCGTCATGTCGATACCGTTTGTATTTCCAGCTACGATCACGACAACCAGCGCGAGC
TTAAAGTGCTGAAACGCGCAGAAGGCGATGGCGAAGGCTTCATCGTTATTGATGACCTGGTGGATACCGG
TGGTACTGCGGTTGCGATTCGTGAAATGTATCCAAAAGCGCACTTTGTCACCATCTTCGCAAAACCGGCT
GGTCGTCCGCTGGTTGATGACTATGTTGTTGATATCCCGCAAGATACCTGGATTGAACAGCCGTGGGATA
TGGGCGTCGTATTCGTCCCGCCAATCTCCGGTCGCTAATCTTTTCAACGCCTGGCACTGCCGGGCGTTGT
TCTTTTTAACTTCAGGCGGGTTACAATAGTTTCCAGTAAGTATTCTGGAGGCTGCATCCATGACACAGGC
AAACCTGAGCGAAACCCTGTTCAAACCCCGCTTTAAACATCCTGAAACCTCGACGCTAGTCCGCCGCTTT
AATCACGGCGCACAACCGCCTGTGCAGTCGGCCCTTGATGGTAAAACCATCCCTCACTGGTATCGCATGA
TTAACCGTCTGATGTGGATCTGGCGCGGCATTGACCCACGCGAAATCCTCGACGTCCAGGCACGTATTGT
GATGAGCGATGCCGAACGTACCGACGATGATTTATACGATACGGTGATTGGCTACCGTGGCGGCAACTGG
ATTTATGAGTGGGCCCCGGATCTTTGTGAAGGAACCTTACTTCTGTGGTGTGACATAATTGGACAAACTA
CCTACAGAGATTTAAAGCTCTAAGGTAAATATAAAATTTTTAAGTGTATAATGTGTTAAACTACTGATTC
TAATTGTTTGTGTATTTTAGATTCCAACCTATGGAACTGATGAATGGGAGCAGTGGTGGAATGCCTTTAA
TGAGGAAAACCTGTTTTGCTCAGAAGAAATGCCATCTAGTGATGATGAGGCTACTGCTGACTCTCAACAT
TCTACTCCTCCAAAAAAGAAGAGAAAGGTAGAAGACCCCAAGGACTTTCCTTCAGAATTGCTAAGTTTTT
TGAGTCATGCTGTGTTTAGTAATAGAACTCTTGCTTGCTTTGCTATTTACACCACAAAGGAAAAAGCTGC
ACTGCTATACAAGAAAATTATGGAAAAATATTCTGTAACCTTTATAAGTAGGCATAACAGTTATAATCAT
AACATACTGTTTTTTCTTACTCCACACAGGCATAGAGTGTCTGCTATTAATAACTATGCTCAAAAATTGT
GTACCTTTAGCTTTTTAATTTGTAAAGGGGTTAATAAGGAATATTTGATGTATAGTGCCTTGACTAGAGA
TCATAATCAGCCATACCACATTTGTAGAGGTTTTACTTGCTTTAAAAAACCTCCCACACCTCCCCCTGAA
CCTGAAACATAAAATGAATGCAATTGTTGTTGTTAACTTGTTTATTGCAGCTTATAATGGTTACAAATAA
AGCAATAGCATCACAAATTTCACAAATAAAGCATTTTTTTCACTGCATTCTAGTTGTGGTTTGTCCAAAC
TCATCAATGTATCTTATCATGTCTGGATCAACTGGATAACTCAAGCTAACCAAAATCATCCCAAACTTCC
CACCCCATACCCTATTACCACTGCCAATTACCTGTGGTTTCATTTACTCTAAACCTGTGATTCCTCTGAA
TTATTTTCATTTTAAAGAAATTGTATTTGTTAAATATGTACTACAAACTTAGTAGTTGGAAGGGCTAATT
CACTCCCAAAGAAGACAAGATATCCTTGATCTGTGGATCTACCACACACAAGGCTACTTCCCTGATTAGC
AGAACTACACACCAGGGCCAGGGGTCAGATATCCACTGACCTTTGGATGGTGCTACAAGCTAGTACCAGT
TGAGCCAGATAAGGTAGAAGAGGCCAATAAAGGAGAGAACACCAGCTTGTTACACCCTGTGAGCCTGCAT
GGGATGGATGACCCGGAGAGAGAAGTGTTAGAGTGGAGGTTTGACAGCCGCCTAGCATTTCATCACGTGG
CCCGAGAGCTGCATCCGGAGTACTTCAAGAACTGCTGATATCGAGCTTGCTACAAGGGACTTTCCGCTGG
GGACTTTCCAGGGAGGCGTGGCCTGGGCGGGACTGGGGAGTGGCGAGCCCTCAGATCCTGCATATAAGCA
GCTGCTTTTTGCCTGTACTGGGTCTCTCTGGTTAGACCAGATCTGAGCCTGGGAGCTCTCTGGCTAACTA
GGGAACCCACTGCTTAAGCCTCAATAAAGCTTGCCTTGAGTGCTTCAAGTAGTGTGTGCCCGTCTGTTGT
GTGACTCTGGTAACTAGAGATCCCTCAGACCCTTTTAGTCAGTGTGGAAAATCTCTAGCAGTGGCGCCCG
AACAGGGACTTGAAAGCGAAAGGGAAACCAGAGGAGCTCTCTCGACGCAGGACTCGGCTTGCTGAAGCGC
GCACGGCAAGAGGCGAGGGGCGGCGACTGGTGAGTACGCCAAAAATTTTGACTAGCGGAGGCTAGAAGGA
GAGAGATGGGTGCGAGAGCGTCAGTATTAAGCGGGGGAGAATTAGATCGCGATGGGAAAAAATTCGGTTA
AGGCCAGGGGGAAAGAAAAAATATAAATTAAAACATATAGTATGGGCAAGCAGGGAGCTAGAACGATTCG
CAGTTAATCCTGGCCTGTTAGAAACATCAGAAGGCTGTAGACAAATACTGGGACAGCTACAACCATCCCT
TCAGACAGGATCAGAAGAACTTAGATCATTATATAATACAGTAGCAACCCTCTATTGTGTGCATCAAAGG
ATAGAGATAAAAGACACCAAGGAAGCTTTAGACAAGATAGAGGAAGAGCAAAACAAAAGTAAGACCACCG
CACAGCAAGCGGCCGGCCGCTGATCTTCAGACCTGGAGGAGGAGATATGAGGGACAATTGGAGAAGTGAA
TTATATAAATATAAAGTAGTAAAAATTGAACCATTAGGAGTAGCACCCACCAAGGCAAAGAGAAGAGTGG
TGCAGAGAGAAAAAAGAGCAGTGGG
